Addgene plasmid #39035: GUCY1B3
Purpose: Bacterial expression for structure determination; may not be full ORF
Depositing lab: Nicola Burgess-Brown. Depositing organization: University of Oxford.
Backbone
  Vector backbone: pNIC-CTHF
  Backbone manufacturer: SGC
  Vector type: Bacterial Expression
Growth in bacteria
  Bacterial resistance: Kanamycin, 50 μg/mL
  Growth temperature: 37°C
  Growth strain: Mach1
  Copy number: Low Copy
Gene/Insert
  Gene/Insert name: GUCY1B3 (alt names: guanylate cyclase 1, soluble, beta 3; PDB:2WZ1)
  Species: H. sapiens (human)
  Insert size (bp): 714
  Mutation: codon-optimized
  Entrez Gene: GUCY1B1 (a.k.a. GC-S-beta-1, GC-SB3, GUC1B3, GUCB3, GUCSB3, GUCY1B3)
  Tag / fusion protein: TEV-His6-Flag (C terminal on insert)
  Cloning method: Ligation Independent Cloning
  Sequencing primers: 5′ T7; 3′ T7-term
Terms and licenses: Academic/Nonprofit Terms; Industry Terms: Not Available to Industry
How to cite: GUCY1B3 was a gift from Nicola Burgess-Brown (Addgene plasmid # 39035 ; http://n2t.net/addgene:39035 ; RRID:Addgene_39035)
