[The description below was written by a language model from this plasmid's Addgene catalogue record.]
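Description:
GUCY1B3 is a bacterial expression plasmid built on the pNIC-CTHF backbone from the SGC, carrying a codon-optimized fragment of the human GUCY1B3 gene (now designated GUCY1B1), which encodes the beta subunit of soluble guanylate cyclase. The insert is 714 bp and was introduced by ligation-independent cloning. The record notes that it may not be the full open reading frame. This fits its stated purpose, producing protein for structure determination, where a defined domain is usually expressed rather than the whole protein. The insert is linked to a deposited crystal structure entry, but the record does not say which region or domain of the protein it covers.

The insert is fused at its C terminus to a TEV-His6-Flag tag. The hexahistidine segment allows immobilized metal affinity purification, and the Flag epitope allows antibody-based detection or capture. The TEV protease recognition site lies between the protein and these tags, so they can be cleaved off after purification to leave near-native protein for crystallization. The promoter is not explicitly listed, but the recommended sequencing primers are T7 and T7-term. This suggests the insert sits between a T7 promoter and T7 terminator, an arrangement that requires an E. coli host supplying T7 RNA polymerase. The plasmid is selected with kanamycin, is described as low copy, and is propagated in the Mach1 cloning strain. The origin of replication is not stated, and no feature table is provided, so other backbone elements cannot be confirmed from this record.
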