>Addgene plasmid #39035 | GUCY1B3 | depositor partial sequence | sequence record 49093 | GUCY1B3 sequence 714 bps
ATG
[603 nt withheld, positions 4-606]
ACGGGCACCGAAGAGACTAAACAGGATGATGACGCAGAGAACCTCTACTTCCAATCGCACCATCATCACC
ACCATGATTACAAGGATGACGACGATAAGTGAGGATCC
