>Addgene plasmid #39035 | GUCY1B3 | addgene partial sequence | sequence record 53964 | pBRrevBam_primer
ATGCCGGCCACGATGCGTCCGGCGTAGAGGATCGAGATCTCGATCCCGCGAAATTAATACGACTCACTAT
AGGGGAATTGTGAGCGGATAACAATTCCCCTCTAGAAATAATTTTGTTTAACCTTAAGAAGGAGATATAC
TATG
[603 nt withheld, positions 145-747]
ACGGGCACCGAAGAGACTAAACAGGATGATGACGCAGAGAACCTCTACTTCCAATCGCACCATCATCACC
ACCATGATTACAAGGATGACGACGATAAGTGAGGATCCGAATTCGAGCTCCGTCGACAAGCTTGCGGCCG
CACTCGAGCACCACCACCACCACCACTGAGATCCGGCTGCTAACAAAGCCCGAAAGGAAGCTGAGTTGGC
TGCTGCCACC
