>Addgene plasmid #39035 | GUCY1B3 | addgene partial sequence | sequence record 53965 | T7-term
GGCTTGTTAGCAGCCGGATCTCAGTGGTGGTGGTGGTGGTGCTCGAGTGCGGCCGCAAGCTTGTCGACGG
AGCTCGAATTCGGATCCTCACTTATCGTCGTCATCCTTGTAATCATGGTGGTGATGATGGTGCGATTGGA
AGTAGAGGTTCTCTGCGTCATCATCCTGTTTAGTCTCTTCGGTGCCCGT
[603 nt withheld, positions 190-792]
CATAGTATATCTCCTTCTTAAGGTTAAACAAAATTATTTCTAGAGGGGAATTGTTATCCGCTCACAATTC
CCCTATAGTGAGTCGTATTAATTTCGCGGGATCGAGATCTCGATCCTCTACACCCGGA
